Addgene plasmid #73950: pMA7CR_2.0
Purpose: pMA7CR_2.0 contains arabinose inducible λ/RED β-protein and dam, and aTc inducible CRISPR/Cas9 and recX
Depositing lab: Alex Nielsen. Depositing organization: Danmarks Tekniske Universitet. Publication: CRMAGE: CRISPR Optimized MAGE Recombineering. Ronda C, Pedersen LE, Sommer MO, Nielsen AT. Sci Rep. 2016 Jan 22;6:19452. doi: 10.1038/srep19452. PubMed 26797514.
Backbone
  Vector backbone: pBAD24
  Total vector size (bp): 10959
  Vector type: Bacterial Expression
Growth in bacteria
  Bacterial resistance: Ampicillin, 100 μg/mL
  Growth temperature: 37°C
  Growth strain: DH5alpha
  Copy number: Unknown
Gene/Insert 1
  Gene/Insert name: cas9
  Species: Bacteria
  Insert size (bp): 4107
  Promoter: pTet
  Cloning method: Ligation Independent Cloning
  Sequencing primers: 5′ tttgttgcgcgctttatcgc; 3′ gcgacacggaaatgttgaat
Gene/Insert 2
  Gene/Insert name: lambda beta
  Insert size (bp): 786
  Promoter: pAra
  Cloning method: Ligation Independent Cloning
  Sequencing primers: 5′ tgccatagcatttttatccat; 3′ taaggcggatcgcaatagac
Gene/Insert 3
  Gene/Insert name: dam
  Insert size (bp): 837
  Promoter: pAra
  Cloning method: Ligation Independent Cloning
  Sequencing primers: 5′ gtcgacccacaggaactgat; 3′ ccgccaggcaaattctgt
Gene/Insert 4
  Gene/Insert name: recX
  Insert size (bp): 501
  Promoter: pTet
  Cloning method: Ligation Independent Cloning
  Sequencing primers: 5′ tatctgttgtttgtcggtgaacg; 3′ gcggtctgtatttcccagaa
Terms and licenses: Academic/Nonprofit Terms; Industry Terms: Not Available to Industry
How to cite: pMA7CR_2.0 was a gift from Alex Nielsen (Addgene plasmid # 73950 ; http://n2t.net/addgene:73950 ; RRID:Addgene_73950)
