[The description below was written by a language model from this plasmid's Addgene catalogue record and pLannotate feature annotations shown in this document.]
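Description:
pMA7CR_2.0 is a bacterial expression plasmid of about 11 kb, built on the pBAD24 backbone, for combining oligonucleotide recombineering with CRISPR/Cas9 counter-selection in E. coli (the CRMAGE approach). It replicates from a ColE1/pMB1-type origin and is selected with ampicillin through the bla β-lactamase gene. An M13 phage origin and small remnants of pBR322 (bom, rop and tetracycline-resistance fragments) are also annotated. The catalogue lists the copy number as unknown, and the sequenced record is slightly shorter than the stated total size.

The payload consists of two independently inducible operons. The first uses the divergently transcribed araC regulator and the araBAD promoter to give arabinose-inducible expression of λ Red Beta, the single-stranded DNA annealing protein that pairs mutagenic oligonucleotides with their genomic target. Directly downstream lies E. coli dam methylase. Dam acts in post-replication mismatch repair, and its overexpression is presumably meant to dampen that repair temporarily so that oligo-encoded changes are retained, though the record does not state this.

The second operon follows the rrnB T1/T2 terminators. It uses a PLtetO-1 promoter to drive recX and then Streptococcus pyogenes Cas9, both inducible with anhydrotetracycline. RecX inhibits RecA recombinase and coprotease activity, which should limit repair of Cas9-induced double-strand breaks, so cells that keep the unedited target sequence are killed more efficiently.

No TetR repressor gene or guide RNA cassette appears in the feature table, so these are presumably supplied by a companion plasmid or the host strain.
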