Features (pLannotate 1.2.2; 18 found; start..end, strand, type, name):
     52..167     +  ncRNA          5S rRNA: Accession: RF00001 - 5S ribosomal RNA
    171..257     +  terminator     rrnB T1 terminator: Escherichia coli rrnB; transcription terminator T1 from the E. coli rrnB gene
    349..376     +  terminator     rrnB T2 terminator: transcription terminator T2 from the E. coli rrnB gene
    395..443     +  promoter       PLtetO-1 promoter (fragment): modified phage lambda PL promoter with tet operator sites (Lutz and Bujard, 1997)
    471..968     +  CDS            recX: RECX_ECOLI - Also known as oraA. Experimental evidence at protein level: Swiss-Prot protein existence level 1. Modulates RecA activity through direct physical interaction. Can inhibit both RecA recombinase and coprotease activities. May have a regulatory role during the SOS response. Inhibits DNA strand exchange in vitro. From Escherichia coli (strain K12).
    985..5091    +  CDS            Cas9: Cas9 (Csn1) endonuclease from the Streptococcus pyogenes Type II CRISPR/Cas system generates RNA-guided double strand breaks in DNA
   5166..5257    +  promoter       AmpR promoter: bla
   5258..6118    +  CDS            AmpR: β-lactamase; bla; confers resistance to ampicillin, carbenicillin, and related antibiotics
   6160..6540    +  rep_origin     M13 ori (sequence partly withheld): M13 bacteriophage origin of replication; arrow indicates direction of (+) strand synthesis
   6726..7314    +  rep_origin     ori: high-copy-number ColE1/pMB1/pBR322/pUC origin of replication
   7500..7551    -  misc_feature   bom (fragment): basis of mobility region from pBR322
   7667..7706    -  CDS            rop (fragment): Rop protein, which maintains plasmids at low copy number; rop
   7707..7892    -  CDS            TcR (fragment): tetracycline efflux protein; tet; confers resistance to tetracycline
   7902..7920    +  promoter       tet promoter (fragment): E. coli promoter for tetracycline efflux protein gene
   8010..8888    -  CDS            araC: L-arabinose regulatory protein; araC
   8915..9199    +  promoter       araBAD promoter: araBAD; promoter of the L-arabinose operon of E. coli; the araC regulatory gene is transcribed in the opposite direction (Guzman et al., 1995)
   9238..10019   +  CDS            Beta (fragment): single-stranded DNA binding recombinase in the λ Red system; bet; mediates pairing of a single-stranded DNA with a complementary target
  10040..10873   +  CDS            dam: DMA_ECOLI - Experimental evidence at protein level: Swiss-Prot protein existence level 1. Methylates DNA within the sequence GATC and protects the DNA from cleavage by the restriction endonuclease MboI. Although it shares sequence specificity with a number of type II restriction endonucleases and methylases, it is thought to act in postreplication mismatch repair rather than as a part of a restriction modification system. May also play a role in DNA replication. From Escherichia coli (strain K12).
>Addgene plasmid #73950 | pMA7CR_2.0 | addgene full sequence | sequence record 236989 | Addgene NGS Result
CCTGATACAGATTAAATCAGAACGCAGAAGCGGTCTGATAAAACAGAATTTGCCTGGCGGCAGTAGCGCG
GTGGTCCCACCTGACCCCATGCCGAACTCAGAAGTGAAACGCCGTAGCGCCGATGGTAGTGTGGGGTCTC
CCCATGCGAGAGTAGGGAACTGCCAGGCATCAAATAAAACGAAAGGCTCAGTCGAAAGACTGGGCCTTTC
GTTTTATCTGTTGTTTGTCGGTGAACGCTCTCCTGAGTAGGACAAATCCGCCGGGAGCGGATTTGAACGT
TGCGAAGCAACGGCCCGGAGGGTGGCGGGCAGGACGCCCGCCATAAACTGCCAGGCATCAAATTAAGCAG
AAGGCCATCCTGACGGATGGCCTTTTTGCGTTTCTACTCCCTATTCCCTATCAGTGATAGAGATACTGAG
CACATCAGCAGGACGCACTGACCGAATTCATTAAAGAGGAGAAAGGTACCATGACAGAATCAACATCCCG
TCGCCCGGCATATGCTCGCCTGTTGGATCGTGCGGTACGCATTCTGGCGGTGCGCGATCACAGTGAGCAA
GAACTGCGACGTAAACTCGCGGCACCGATTATGGGCAAAAATGGCCCAGAAGAGATTGATGCTACGGCAG
AAGATTACGAGCGCGTTATTGCCTGGTGCCATGAACATGGCTATCTCGATGACAGCCGATTTGTTGCGCG
CTTTATCGCCAGCCGTAGCCGCAAAGGTTATGGACCTGCGCGTATTCGCCAGGAACTGAATCAGAAAGGT
ATTTCCCGCGAAGCGACAGAAAAAGCGATGCGTGAATGTGACATCGACTGGTGCGCACTGGCGCGCGATC
AGGCGACGCGAAAATATGGCGAACCTTTGCCAACTGTCTTTTCAGAAAAAGTTAAGATCCAGCGTTTTCT
GCTCTATCGTGGCTATCTGATGGAAGATATCCAGGAGATTTGGCGAAATTTTGCCGACTGAGAAGGAGAT
ATACATGGATAAGAAATACTCAATAGGCTTAGATATCGGCACAAATAGCGTCGGATGGGCGGTGATCACT
GATGAATATAAGGTTCCGTCTAAAAAGTTCAAGGTTCTGGGAAATACAGACCGCCACAGTATCAAAAAAA
ATCTTATAGGGGCTCTTTTATTTGACAGTGGAGAGACAGCGGAAGCGACTCGTCTCAAACGGACAGCTCG
TAGAAGGTATACACGTCGGAAGAATCGTATTTGTTATCTACAGGAGATTTTTTCAAATGAGATGGCGAAA
GTAGATGATAGTTTCTTTCATCGACTTGAAGAGTCTTTTTTGGTGGAAGAAGACAAGAAGCATGAACGTC
ATCCTATTTTTGGAAATATAGTAGATGAAGTTGCTTATCATGAGAAATATCCAACTATCTATCATCTGCG
AAAAAAATTGGTAGATTCTACTGATAAAGCGGATTTGCGCTTAATCTATTTGGCCTTAGCGCATATGATT
AAGTTTCGTGGTCATTTTTTGATTGAGGGAGATTTAAATCCTGATAATAGTGATGTGGACAAACTATTTA
TCCAGTTGGTACAAACCTACAATCAATTATTTGAAGAAAACCCTATTAACGCAAGTGGAGTAGATGCTAA
AGCGATTCTTTCTGCACGATTGAGTAAATCAAGACGATTAGAAAATCTCATTGCTCAGCTCCCCGGTGAG
AAGAAAAATGGCTTATTTGGGAATCTCATTGCTTTGTCATTGGGTTTGACCCCTAATTTTAAATCAAATT
TTGATTTGGCAGAAGATGCTAAATTACAGCTTTCAAAAGATACTTACGATGATGATTTAGATAATTTATT
GGCGCAAATTGGAGATCAATATGCTGATTTGTTTTTGGCAGCTAAGAATTTATCAGATGCTATTTTACTT
TCAGATATCCTAAGAGTAAATACTGAAATAACTAAGGCTCCCCTATCAGCTTCAATGATTAAACGCTACG
ATGAACATCATCAAGACTTGACTCTTTTAAAAGCTTTAGTTCGACAACAACTTCCAGAAAAGTATAAAGA
AATCTTTTTTGATCAATCAAAAAACGGATATGCAGGTTATATTGATGGGGGAGCTAGCCAAGAAGAATTT
TATAAATTTATCAAACCAATTTTAGAAAAAATGGATGGTACTGAGGAATTATTGGTGAAACTAAATCGTG
AAGATTTGCTGCGCAAGCAACGGACCTTTGACAACGGCTCTATTCCCCATCAAATTCACTTGGGTGAGCT
GCATGCTATTTTGAGAAGACAAGAAGACTTTTATCCATTTTTAAAAGACAATCGTGAGAAGATTGAAAAA
ATCTTGACTTTTCGAATTCCTTATTATGTTGGTCCATTGGCGCGTGGCAATAGTCGTTTTGCATGGATGA
CTCGGAAGTCTGAAGAAACAATTACCCCATGGAATTTTGAAGAAGTTGTCGATAAAGGTGCTTCAGCTCA
ATCATTTATTGAACGCATGACAAACTTTGATAAAAATCTTCCAAATGAAAAAGTACTACCAAAACATAGT
TTGCTTTATGAGTATTTTACGGTTTATAACGAATTGACAAAGGTCAAATATGTTACTGAAGGAATGCGAA
AACCAGCATTTCTTTCAGGTGAACAGAAGAAAGCCATTGTTGATTTACTCTTCAAAACAAATCGAAAAGT
AACCGTTAAGCAATTAAAAGAAGATTATTTCAAAAAAATAGAATGTTTTGATAGTGTTGAAATTTCAGGA
GTTGAAGATAGATTTAATGCTTCATTAGGTACCTACCATGATTTGCTAAAAATTATTAAAGATAAAGATT
TTTTGGATAATGAAGAAAATGAAGATATCTTAGAGGATATTGTTTTAACATTGACCTTATTTGAAGATAG
GGAGATGATTGAGGAAAGACTTAAAACATATGCTCACCTCTTTGATGATAAGGTGATGAAACAGCTTAAA
CGTCGCCGTTATACTGGTTGGGGACGTTTGTCTCGAAAATTGATTAATGGTATTAGGGATAAGCAATCTG
GCAAAACAATATTAGATTTTTTGAAATCAGATGGTTTTGCCAATCGCAATTTTATGCAGCTGATCCATGA
TGATAGTTTGACATTTAAAGAAGACATTCAAAAAGCACAAGTGTCTGGACAAGGCGATAGTTTACATGAA
CATATTGCAAATTTAGCTGGTAGCCCTGCTATTAAAAAAGGTATTTTACAGACTGTAAAAGTTGTTGATG
AATTGGTCAAAGTAATGGGGCGGCATAAGCCAGAAAATATCGTTATTGAAATGGCACGTGAAAATCAGAC
AACTCAAAAGGGCCAGAAAAATTCGCGAGAGCGTATGAAACGAATCGAAGAAGGTATCAAAGAATTAGGA
AGTCAGATTCTTAAAGAGCATCCTGTTGAAAATACTCAATTGCAAAATGAAAAGCTCTATCTCTATTATC
TCCAAAATGGAAGAGACATGTATGTGGACCAAGAATTAGATATTAATCGTTTAAGTGATTATGATGTCGA
TCACATTGTTCCACAAAGTTTCCTTAAAGACGATTCAATAGACAATAAGGTCTTAACGCGTTCTGATAAA
AATCGTGGTAAATCGGATAACGTTCCAAGTGAAGAAGTAGTCAAAAAGATGAAAAACTATTGGAGACAAC
TTCTAAACGCCAAGTTAATCACTCAACGTAAGTTTGATAATTTAACGAAAGCTGAACGTGGAGGTTTGAG
TGAACTTGATAAAGCTGGTTTTATCAAACGCCAATTGGTTGAAACTCGCCAAATCACTAAGCATGTGGCA
CAAATTTTGGATAGTCGCATGAATACTAAATACGATGAAAATGATAAACTTATTCGAGAGGTTAAAGTGA
TTACCTTAAAATCTAAATTAGTTTCTGACTTCCGAAAAGATTTCCAATTCTATAAAGTACGTGAGATTAA
CAATTACCATCATGCCCATGATGCGTATCTAAATGCCGTCGTTGGAACTGCTTTGATTAAGAAATATCCA
AAACTTGAATCGGAGTTTGTCTATGGTGATTATAAAGTTTATGATGTTCGTAAAATGATTGCTAAGTCTG
AGCAAGAAATAGGCAAAGCAACCGCAAAATATTTCTTTTACTCTAATATCATGAACTTCTTCAAAACAGA
AATTACACTTGCAAATGGAGAGATTCGCAAACGCCCTCTAATCGAAACTAATGGGGAAACTGGAGAAATT
GTCTGGGATAAAGGGCGAGATTTTGCCACAGTGCGCAAAGTATTGTCCATGCCCCAAGTCAATATTGTCA
AGAAAACAGAAGTACAGACAGGCGGATTCTCCAAGGAGTCAATTTTACCAAAAAGAAATTCGGACAAGCT
TATTGCTCGTAAAAAAGACTGGGATCCAAAAAAATATGGTGGTTTTGATAGTCCAACGGTAGCTTATTCA
GTCCTAGTGGTTGCTAAGGTGGAAAAAGGGAAATCGAAGAAGTTAAAATCCGTTAAAGAGTTACTAGGGA
TCACAATTATGGAAAGAAGTTCCTTTGAAAAAAATCCGATTGACTTTTTAGAAGCTAAAGGATATAAGGA
AGTTAAAAAAGACTTAATCATTAAACTACCTAAATATAGTCTTTTTGAGTTAGAAAACGGTCGTAAACGG
ATGCTGGCTAGTGCCGGAGAATTACAAAAAGGAAATGAGCTGGCTCTGCCAAGCAAATATGTGAATTTTT
TATATTTAGCTAGTCATTATGAAAAGTTGAAGGGTAGTCCAGAAGATAACGAACAAAAACAATTGTTTGT
GGAGCAGCATAAGCATTATTTAGATGAGATTATTGAGCAAATCAGTGAATTTTCTAAGCGTGTTATTTTA
GCAGATGCCAATTTAGATAAAGTTCTTAGTGCATATAACAAACATAGAGACAAACCAATACGTGAACAAG
CAGAAAATATTATTCATTTATTTACGTTGACGAATCTTGGAGCTCCCGCTGCTTTTAAATATTTTGATAC
AACAATTGATCGTAAACGATATACGTCTACAAAAGAAGTTTTAGATGCCACTCTTATCCATCAATCCATC
ACTGGTCTTTATGAAACACGCATTGATTTGAGTCAGCTAGGAGGTGACTGAGATCCCATGGTACGCGTGC
TAGAGGCATCAATGTGAAAAAGCCCGCGCAAGCGGGTTTTTTTATGACAAACTCTTTTGTTTATTTTTCT
AAATACATTCAAATATGTATCCGCTCATGAGACAATAACCCTGATAAATGCTTCAATAATATTGAAAAAG
GAAGAGTATGAGTATTCAACATTTCCGTGTCGCCCTTATTCCCTTTTTTGCGGCATTTTGCCTTCCTGTT
TTTGCTCACCCAGAAACGCTGGTGAAAGTAAAAGATGCTGAAGATCAGTTGGGTGCACGAGTGGGTTACA
TCGAACTGGATCTCAACAGCGGTAAGATCCTTGAGAGTTTTCGCCCCGAAGAACGTTTTCCAATGATGAG
CACTTTTAAAGTTCTGCTATGTGGCGCGGTATTATCCCGTGTTGACGCCGGGCAAGAGCAACTCGGTCGC
CGCATACACTATTCTCAGAATGACTTGGTTGAGTACTCACCAGTCACAGAAAAGCATCTTACGGATGGCA
TGACAGTAAGAGAATTATGCAGTGCTGCCATAACCATGAGTGATAACACTGCGGCCAACTTACTTCTGAC
AACGATCGGAGGACCGAAGGAGCTAACCGCTTTTTTGCACAACATGGGGGATCATGTAACTCGCCTTGAT
CGTTGGGAACCGGAGCTGAATGAAGCCATACCAAACGACGAGCGTGACACCACGATGCCTGTAGCAATGG
CAACAACGTTGCGCAAACTATTAACTGGCGAACTACTTACTCTAGCTTCCCGGCAACAATTAATAGACTG
GATGGAGGCGGATAAAGTTGCAGGACCACTTCTGCGCTCGGCCCTTCCGGCTGGCTGGTTTATTGCTGAT
AAATCTGGAGCCGGTGAGCGTGGGTCTCGCGGTATCATTGCAGCACTGGGGCCAGATGGTAAGCCCTCCC
GTATCGTAGTTATCTACACGACGGGGAGTCAGGCAACTATGGATGAACGAAATAGACAGATCGCTGAGAT
AGGTGCCTCACTGATTAAGCATTGGTAACTGTCAGACCAAGTTTACTCATATATACTTTAGATTGATT
[125 nt withheld, positions 6159-6283]
C
[141 nt withheld, positions 6285-6425]
CCTTTGACGTTGGAGTCCACGTTCTTT
[37 nt withheld, positions 6453-6489]
ACCCTATCTCGGGCTATTCTTTTGATTTATAAGGGATTTTGCCGATTTCGGCCTATTGGTTAAAAAATGA
GCTGATTTAACAAAAATTTAACGCGAATTTTAACAAAATATTAACGTTTACAATTTAAAAGGATCTAGGT
GAAGATCCTTTTTGATAATCTCATGACCAAAATCCCTTAACGTGAGTTTTCGTTCCACTGAGCGTCAGAC
CCCGTAGAAAAGATCAAAGGATCTTCTTGAGATCCTTTTTTTCTGCGCGTAATCTGCTGCTTGCAAACAA
AAAAACCACCGCTACCAGCGGTGGTTTGTTTGCCGGATCAAGAGCTACCAACTCTTTTTCCGAAGGTAAC
TGGCTTCAGCAGAGCGCAGATACCAAATACTGTCCTTCTAGTGTAGCCGTAGTTAGGCCACCACTTCAAG
AACTCTGTAGCACCGCCTACATACCTCGCTCTGCTAATCCTGTTACCAGTGGCTGCTGCCAGTGGCGATA
AGTCGTGTCTTACCGGGTTGGACTCAAGACGATAGTTACCGGATAAGGCGCAGCGGTCGGGCTGAACGGG
GGGTTCGTGCACACAGCCCAGCTTGGAGCGAACGACCTACACCGAACTGAGATACCTACAGCGTGAGCTA
TGAGAAAGCGCCACGCTTCCCGAAGGGAGAAAGGCGGACAGGTATCCGGTAAGCGGCAGGGTCGGAACAG
GAGAGCGCACGAGGGAGCTTCCAGGGGGAAACGCCTGGTATCTTTATAGTCCTGTCGGGTTTCGCCACCT
CTGACTTGAGCGTCGATTTTTGTGATGCTCGTCAGGGGGGCGGAGCCTATGGAAAAACGCCAGCAACGCG
GCCTTTTTACGGTTCCTGGCCTTTTGCTGGCCTTTTGCTCACATGTTCTTTCCTGCGTTATCCCCTGATT
CTGTGGATAACCGTATTACCGCCTTTGAGTGAGCTGATACCGCTCGCCGCAGCCGAACGACCGAGCGCAG
CGAGTCAGTGAGCGAGGAAGCGGAAGAGCGCCTGATGCGGTATTTTCTCCTTACGCATCTGTGCGGTATT
TCACACCGCATAGGGTCATGGCTGCGCCCCGACACCCGCCAACACCCGCTGACGCGCCCTGACGGGCTTG
TCTGCTCCCGGCATCCGCTTACAGACAAGCTGTGACCGTCTCCGGGAGCTGCATGTGTCAGAGGTTTTCA
CCGTCATCACCGAAACGCGCGAGGCAGAAGGAGATGGCGCCCAACAGTCCCCCGGCCACGGGGCCTGCCA
CCATACCCACGCCGAAACAAGCGCTCATGAGCCCGAAGTGGCGAGCCCGATCTTCCCCATCGGTGATGTC
GGCGATATAGGCGCCAGCAACCGCACCTGTGGCGCCGGTGATGCCGGCCACGATGCGTCCGGCGTAGAGG
ATCTGCTCATGTTTGACAGCTTATCATCGATGCATAATGTGCCTGTCAAATGGACGAAGCAGGGATTCTG
CAAACCCTATGCTACTCCGTCAAGCCGTCAATTGTCTGATTCGTTACCAATTATGACAACTTGACGGCTA
CATCATTCACTTTTTCTTCACAACCGGCACGGAACTCGCTCGGGCTGGCCCCGGTGCATTTTTTAAATAC
CCGCGAGAAATAGAGTTGATCGTCAAAACCAACATTGCGACCGACGGTGGCGATAGGCATCCGGGTGGTG
CTCAAAAGCAGCTTCGCCTGGCTGATACGTTGGTCCTCGCGCCAGCTTAAGACGCTAATCCCTAACTGCT
GGCGGAAAAGATGTGACAGACGCGACGGCGACAAGCAAACATGCTGTGCGACGCTGGCGATATCAAAATT
GCTGTCTGCCAGGTGATCGCTGATGTACTGACAAGCCTCGCGTACCCGATTATCCATCGGTGGATGGAGC
GACTCGTTAATCGCTTCCATGCGCCGCAGTAACAATTGCTCAAGCAGATTTATCGCCAGCAGCTCCGAAT
AGCGCCCTTCCCCTTGCCCGGCGTTAATGATTTGCCCAAACAGGTCGCTGAAATGCGGCTGGTGCGCTTC
ATCCGGGCGAAAGAACCCCGTATTGGCAAATATTGACGGCCAGTTAAGCCATTCATGCCAGTAGGCGCGC
GGACGAAAGTAAACCCACTGGTGATACCATTCGCGAGCCTCCGGATGACGACCGTAGTGATGAATCTCTC
CTGGCGGGAACAGCAAAATATCACCCGGTCGGCAAACAAATTCTCGTCCCTGATTTTTCACCACCCCCTG
ACCGCGAATGGTGAGATTGAGAATATAACCTTTCATTCCCAGCGGTCGGTCGATAAAAAAATCGAGATAA
CCGTTGGCCTCAATCGGCGTTAAACCCGCCACCAGATGGGCATTAAACGAGTATCCCGGCAGCAGGGGAT
CATTTTGCGCTTCAGCCATACTTTTCATACTCCCGCCATTCAGAGAAGAAACCAATTGTCCATATTGCAT
CAGACATTGCCGTCACTGCGTCTTTTACTGGCTCTTCTCGCTAACCAAACCGGTAACCCCGCTTATTAAA
AGCATTCTGTAACAAAGCGGGACCAAAGCCATGACAAAAACGCGTAACAAAAGTGTCTATAATCACGGCA
GAAAAGTCCACATTGATTATTTGCACGGCGTCACACTTTGCTATGCCATAGCATTTTTATCCATAAGATT
AGCGGATCCTACCTGACGCTTTTTATCGCAACTCTCTACTGTTTCTCCATACCCGTTTTTTTGGGCTAGC
AGGAGGAATTCACCATGGGTACTGCACTCGCAACGCTGGCTGGGAAGCTGGCTGAACGTGTCGGCATGGA
TTCTGTCGACCCACAGGAACTGATCACCACTCTTCGCCAGACGGCATTTAAAGGTGATGCCAGCGATGCG
CAGTTCATCGCATTACTGATCGTTGCCAACCAGTACGGCCTTAATCCGTGGACGAAAGAAATTTACGCCT
TTCCTGATAAGCAGAATGGCATCGTTCCGGTGGTGGGCGTTGATGGCTGGTCCCGCATCATCAATGAAAA
CCAGCAGTTTGATGGCATGGACTTTGAGCAGGACAATGAATCCTGTACATGCCGGATTTACCGCAAGGAC
CGTAATCATCCGATCTGCGTTACCGAATGGATGGATGAATGCCGCCGCGAACCATTCAAAACTCGCGAAG
GCAGAGAAATCACGGGGCCGTGGCAGTCGCATCCCAAACGGATGTTACGTCATAAAGCCATGATTCAGTG
TGCCCGTCTGGCCTTCGGATTTGCTGGTATCTATGACAAGGATGAAGCCGAGCGCATTGTCGAAAATACT
GCATACACTGCAGAACGTCAGCCGGAACGCGACATCACTCCGGTTAACGATGAAACCATGCAGGAGATTA
ACACTCTGCTGATCGCCCTGGATAAAACATGGGATGACGACTTATTGCCGCTCTGTTCCCAGATATTTCG
CCGCGACATTCGTGCATCGTCAGAACTGACACAGGCCGAAGCAGTAAAAGCTCTTGGATTCCTGAAACAG
AAAGCCGCAGAGCAGAAGGTGGCAGCATGAAGTCGGTGTGGAGTGAAACGATGAAGAAAAATCGCGCTTT
TTTGAAGTGGGCAGGGGGCAAGTATCCCCTGCTTGATGATATTAAACGGCATTTGCCCAAGGGCGAATGT
CTGGTTGAGCCTTTTGTAGGTGCCGGGTCGGTGTTTCTCAACACCGACTTTTCTCGTTATATCCTTGCCG
ATATCAATAGCGACCTGATCAGTCTCTATAACATTGTGAAGATGCGTACTGATGAGTACGTACAGGCCGC
ACGCGAGCTGTTTGTTCCCGAAACAAATTGCGCCGAGGTTTACTATCAGTTCCGCGAAGAGTTCAACAAA
AGCCAGGATCCGTTCCGTCGGGCGGTACTGTTTTTATATTTGAACCGCTACGGTTACAACGGCCTGTGTC
GTTACAATCTGCGCGGTGAGTTTAACGTGCCGTTCGGCCGCTACAAAAAACCCTATTTCCCGGAAGCAGA
GTTGTATCACTTCGCTGAAAAAGCGCAGAATGCCTTTTTCTATTGTGAGTCTTACGCCGATAGCATGGCG
CGCGCAGATGATGCATCCGTCGTCTATTGCGATCCGCCTTATGCACCGCTGTCTGCGACCGCCAACTTTA
CGGCGTATCACACAAACAGTTTTACGCTTGAACAACAAGCGCATCTGGCGGAGATCGCCGAAGGTCTGGT
TGAGCGCCATATTCCAGTGCTGATCTCCAATCACGATACGATGTTAACGCGTGAGTGGTATCAGCGCGCA
AAATTGCATGTCGTCAAAGTTCGACGCAGTATAAGCAGCAACGGCGGCACACGTAAAAAGGTGGACGAAC
TGCTGGCTTTGTACAAACCAGGAGTCGTTTCACCCGCGAAAAAATAATAAGCTTGGCTGTTTTGGCGGAT
GAGAGAAGATTTTCAG
