>Addgene plasmid #73950 | pMA7CR_2.0 | addgene partial sequence | sequence record 140400 | pBAD-F 5'-ATGCCATAGCATTTTTATCC-3'
ACTCTCTACTGTTTCTCCATACCCGTTTTTTTGGGCTAGCAGGAGGAATTCACCATGGGTACTGCACTCG
CAACGCTGGCTGGGAAGCTGGCTGAACGTGTCGGCATGGATTCTGTCGACCCACAGGAACTGATCACCAC
TCTTCGCCAGACGGCATTTAAAGGTGATGCCAGCGATGCGCAGTTCATCGCATTACTGATCGTTGCCAAC
CAGTACGGCCTTAATCCGTGGACGAAAGAAATTTACGCCTTTCCTGATAAGCAGAATGGCATCGTTCCGG
TGGTGGGCGTTGATGGCTGGTCCCGCATCATCAATGAAAACCAGCAGTTTGATGGCATGGACTTTGAGCA
GGACAATGAATCCTGTACATGCCGGATTTACCGCAAGGACCGTAATCATCCGATCTGCGTTACCGAATGG
ATGGATGAATGCCGCCGCGAACCATTCAAAACTCGCGAAGGCAGAGAAATCACGGGGCCGTGGCAGTCGC
ATCCCAAACGGATGTTACGTCATAAAGCCATGATTCAGTGTGCCCGTCTGGCCTTCGGATTTGCTGGTAT
CTATGACAAGGATGAAGCCGAGCGCATTGTCGAAAATACTGCATACACTGCAGAACGTCAGCCGGAACGC
GACATCACTCCGGTTAACGATGAAACCATGCAGGAGATTAACACTCTGCTGATCGCCCTGGATAAAACAT
GGGATGACGACTTATTGCCGCTCTGTTCCCAGATATTTCGCCGCGACATTCGTGCATCGTCAGAACTGAC
ACAGGCCGAAGCAGTAAAAGCTCTTGGATTCCTGAAACAGAAAGCCGCAGAGCAGAAGGTGGCAGCATGA
AGTCGGTGTGGAGTGAAACGATGAAGAAAAA
