>Addgene plasmid #73950 | pMA7CR_2.0 | addgene partial sequence | sequence record 140707 | SpCas9N-R 5'-TACGAGCTGTCCGTTTGAGA-3'
TCAATAAAAGAGCCCCTATAAGATTTTTTTTGATACTGTGGCGGTCTGTATTTCCCAGAACCTTGAACTT
TTTAGACGGAACCTTATATTCATCAGTGATCACCGCCCATCCGACGCTATTTGTGCCGATATCTAAGCCT
ATTGAGTATTTCTTATCCATGTATATCTCCTTCTCAGTCGGCAAAATTTCGCCAAATCTCCTGGATATCT
TCCATCAGATAGCCACGATAGAGCAGAAAACGCTGGATCTTAACTTTTTCTGAAAAGACAGTTGGCAAAG
GTTCGCCATATTTTCGCGTCGCCTGATCGCGCGCCAGTGCGCACCAGTCGATGTCACATTCACGCATCGC
TTTTTCTGTCGCTTCGCGGGAAATACCTTTCTGATTCAGTTCCTGGCGAATACGCGCAGGTCCATAACCT
TTGCGGCTACGGCTGGCGATAAAGCGCGCAACAAATCGGCTGTCATCGAGATAGCCATGTTCATGGCACC
AGGCAATAACGCGCTCGTAATCTTCTGCCGTAGCATCAATCTCTTCTGGGCCATTTTTGCCCATAATCGG
TGCCGCGAGTTTACGTCGCAGTTCTTGCTCACTGTGATCGCGCACCGCCAGAATGCGTACCGCACGATCC
AACAGGCGAGCATATGCCGGGCGACGGGATGTTGATTCTGTCATGGTACCTTTCTCCTCTTTAATGAATT
CGGTCAGTGCGTCCTGCTGATGTGCTCAGTATCTCTATCACTGATAGGGAATAGGGAGTAGAAACGCAAA
AAGGCCATCCGTCAGGATGGCCTTCTGCTTAATTTGATGCCTGGCAGTTT
